>Addgene plasmid #242855 | pFS555 | addgene full sequence | sequence record 484485 | Addgene NGS Result
TTGAGATCCTTTTTTTCTGCGCGTAATCTGCTGCTTGCAAACAAAAAAACCACCGCTACCAGCGGTGGTT
TGTTTGCCGGATCAAGAGCTACCAACTCTTTTTCCGAAGGTAACTGGCTTCAGCAGAGCGCAGATACCAA
ATACTGTTCTTCTAGTGTAGCCGTAGTTAGGCCACCACTTCAAGAACTCTGTAGCACCGCCTACATACCT
CGCTCTGCTAATCCTGTTACCAGTGGCTGCTGCCAGTGGCGATAAGTCGTGTCTTACCGGGTTGGACTCA
AGACGATAGTTACCGGATAAGGCGCAGCGGTCGGGCTGAACGGGGGGTTCGTGCACACAGCCCAGCTTGG
AGCGAACGACCTACACCGAACTGAGATACCTACAGCGTGAGCTATGAGAAAGCGCCACGCTTCCCGAAGG
GAGAAAGGCGGACAGGTATCCGGTAAGCGGCAGGGTCGGAACAGGAGAGCGCACGAGGGAGCTTCCAGGG
GGAAACGCCTGGTATCTTTATAGTCCTGTCGGGTTTCGCCACCTCTGACTTGAGCGTCGATTTTTGTGAT
GCTCGTCAGGGGGGCGGAGCCTATGGAAAAACGCCAGCAACGCGGCCTTTTTACGGTTCCTGGCCTTTTG
CTGGCCTTTTGCTCACATGTTCTTTCCTGCGTTATCCCCTGATTCTGTGGATAACCGTATTACCGCCTTT
GAGTGAGCTGATACCGCTCGCCGCAGCCGAACGACCGAGCGCAGCGAGTCAGTGAGCGAGGAAGCGGAAG
AGCGCCCAATACGCAAACCGCCTCTCCCCGCGCGTTGGCCGATTCATTAATGCAGGTTAACCTGGCTTAT
CGAAATTAATACGACTCACTATAGGGAGACCGGCAGATCCGCGGCCGCATAGGCCACTAGTGGATCTGAT
ATCATCGATGAATTCGAGCTCGTTTAAACTGTAAGATCTTTTGTATAGTTCATCCATGCCATGTGTAATC
CCAGCAGCTGTTACAAACTCAAGAAGGACCATGTGGTCTCTCTTTTCGTTGGGATCTTTCGAAAGCTTAG
ATTGATAGGACAGGTAATGGTTGTCTGGTAAAAGGACAGGGCCATCGCCAATTGGAGTATTTTGTTGATA
ATGGTCTGCTAGTTGAACGCTTCCATCTTCAATGTTGTGTCTAATTTTGAAGTTAACTTTGATTCCATTC
TTTTGTTTGTCTGCCATGATGTATACATTGTGTGAGTTATAGTTGTATTCCAATTTGTGTCCAAGAATGT
TTCCATCTTCTTTAAAATCAATACCTTTTAACTCGATTCTATTAACAAGGGTATCACCTTCAAACTTGAC
TTCAGCACGTGTCTTGTAGTTCCCGTCATCTTTGAAAAATATAGTTCTTTCCTGTACATAACCTTCGGGC
ATGGCACTCTTGAAAAAGTCATGCCGTTTCATATGATCTGGGTATCTAGCAAAGCACATTAGACCATAAC
CCAAAGTAGTGACAAGTGTTGGCCATGGAACAGGTAGTTTTCCAGTAGTGCAAATAAATTTAAGGGTAAG
TTTTCCGTATGTTGCATCACCTTCACCCTCTCCACTGACAGAAAATTTGTGCCCATTAACATCACCATCT
AATTCAACAAGAATTGGGACAACTCCAGTGAAAAGTTCTTCTCCTTTACTCATGCTAGCCGGGCCCGAGC
GGCCCGCGATGTTTACTGTAGAATACTAATTGATTCTTACTGAAACAAGTCTCTATCACTGATAGGGACA
CTCTATATATACCTGGAGGAAGCGCCGATCCTCTCAATCTTCCATGACATGCCCCTGAGCCCACAGAAGC
CGGTGGAACAAATTGGTCGCTTCTTTAAGAATCGTTAACCGGAACGTTAGGGTACGTTGAAGGAGCGACC
AAGCGAGCGACGCGAGCCACCGTAGCCAATGTGCGAGTCCAGCGAGCTTAGAAGGGGCAAGAGATGGGGC
CCGGGGGGTCGAGGAGCTTGGCCCATTGCATACGTTGTATCCATATCATAATATGTACATTTATATTGGC
TCATGTCCAACATTACCGCCATGTTGACATTGATTATTGACTAGTTATTAATAGTAATCAATTACGGGGT
CATTAGTTCATAGCCCATATATGGAGTTCCGCGTTACATAACTTACGGTAAATGGCCCGCCTGGCTGACC
GCCCAACGACCCCCGCCCATTGACGTCAATAATGACGTATGTTCCCATAGTAACGCCAATAGGGACTTTC
CATTGACGTCAATGGGTGGAGTATTTACGGTAAACTGCCCACTTGGCAGTACATCAAGTGTATCATATGC
CAAGTACGCCCCCTATTGACGTCAATGACGGTAAATGGCCCGCCTGGCATTATGCCCAGTACATGACCTT
ATGGGACTTTCCTACTTGGCAGTACATCTACGTATTAGTCATCGCTATTACCATGGTGATGCGGTTTTGG
CAGTACATCAATGGGCGTGGATAGCGGTTTGACTCACGGGGATTTCCAAGTCTCCACCCCATTGACGTCA
ATGGGAGTTTGTTTTGGCACCAAAATCAACGGGACTTTCCAAAATGTCGTAACAACTCCGCCCCATTGAC
GCAAATGGGCGGTAGGCGTGTACGGTGGGAGGTCTATATAAGCAGAGCTCGTTTAGTGAACCGTCAGATC
GCCTGGAGACGCCATCCACGCTGTTTTGACCTCCATAGAAGACACCGGGACCGATCCAGCCTCCGCGGCC
CCGAATTCATATGTCTAGATTAGATAAAAGTAAAGTGATTAACAGCGCATTAGAGCTGCTTAATGAGGTC
GGAATCGAAGGTTTAACAACCCGTAAACTCGCCCAGAAGCTAGGTGTAGAGCAGCCTACATTGTATTGGC
ATGTAAAAAATAAGCGGGCTTTGCTCGACGCCTTAGCCATTGAGATGTTAGATAGGCACCATACTCACTT
TTGCCCTTTAGAAGGGGAAAGCTGGCAAGATTTTTTACGTAATAACGCTAAAAGTTTTAGATGTGCTTTA
CTAAGTCATCGCGATGGAGCAAAAGTACATTTAGGTACACGGCCTACAGAAAAACAGTATGAAACTCTCG
AAAATCAATTAGCCTTTTTATGCCAACAAGGTTTTTCACTAGAGAATGCATTATATGCACTCAGCGCTGT
GGGGCATTTTACTTTAGGTTGCGTATTGGAAGATCAAGAGCATCAAGTCGCTAAAGAAGAAAGGGAAACA
CCTACTACTGATAGTATGCCGCCATTATTACGACAAGCTATCGAATTATTTGATCACCAAGGTGCAGAGC
CAGCCTTCTTATTCGGCCTTGAATTGATCATATGCGGATTAGAAAAACAACTTAAATGTGAAAGTGGATC
TTAACCAATTCGCCCTATAGTGAGTCGTATTACGCGCGCTCACTGGCCGTCGTTTTACAACGTCGTGACT
GGGAAAACCCTGGCGTTACCCAACTTAATCGCCTTGCAGCACATCCCCCTTTCGCCAGCTGGCGTAATAG
CGAAGAGGCCCGCACCGATCGCCCTTCCCAACAGTTGCGCAGCCTGAATGGCGAATGGGATGGCGGCGTT
AGTATCGAATCGACAGCAGTATAGCGACCAGCATTCACATACGATTGACGCATGATATTACTTTCTGCGC
ACTTAACTTCGCATCTGGGCAGATGATGTCGAGGCGAAAAAAAATATAAATCACGCTAACATTTGATTAA
AATAGAACAACTACAATATAAAAAAACTATACAAATGACAAGTTCTTGAAAACAAGAATCTTTTTATTGT
CAGTACTGATTAGAAAAACTCATCGAGCATCAAATGAAACTGCAATTTATTCATATCAGGATTATCAATA
CCATATTTTTGAAAAAGCCGTTTCTGTAATGAAGGAGAAAACTCACCGAGGCAGTTCCATAGGATGGCAA
GATCCTGGTATCGGTCTGCGATTCCGACTCGTCCAACATCAATACAACCTATTAATTTCCCCTCGTCAAA
AATAAGGTTATCAAGTGAGAAATCACCATGAGTGACGACTGAATCCGGTGAGAATGGCAAAAGCTTATGC
ATTTCTTTCCAGACTTGTTCAACAGGCCAGCCATTACGCTCGTCATCAAAATCACTCGCATCAACCAAAC
CGTTATTCATTCGTGATTGCGCCTGAGCGAGACGAAATACGCGATCGCTGTTAAAAGGACAATTACAAAC
AGGAATCGAATGCAACCGGCGCAGGAACACTGCCAGCGCATCAACAATATTTTCACCTGAATCAGGATAT
TCTTCTAATACCTGGAATGCTGTTTTGCCGGGGATCGCAGTGGTGAGTAACCATGCATCATCAGGAGTAC
GGATAAAATGCTTGATGGTCGGAAGAGGCATAAATTCCGTCAGCCAGTTTAGTCTGACCATCTCATCTGT
AACATCATTGGCAACGCTACCTTTGCCATGTTTCAGAAACAACTCTGGCGCATCGGGCTTCCCATACAAT
CGATAGATTGTCGCACCTGATTGCCCGACATTATCGCGAGCCCATTTATACCCATATAAATCAGCATCCA
TGTTGGAATTTAATCGCGGCCTCGAAACGTGAGTCTTTTCCTTACCCATGGTTGTTTATGTTCGGATGTG
ATGTGAGAACTGTATCCTAGCAAGATTTTAAAAGGAAGTATATGAAAGAAGAACCTCAGTGGCAAATCCT
AACCTTTTATATTTCTCTACAGGGGCGCGGCGTGGGGACAATTCAACGCGTCTGTGAGGGGAGCGTTTCC
CTGCTCGCAGGTCTGCAGCGAGGAGCCGTAATTTTTGCTTCGCGCCGTGCGGCCATCAAAATGTATGGAT
GCAAATGATTATACATGGGGATGTATGGGCTAAATGTACGGGCGACAGTCACATCATGCCCCTGAGCTGC
GCACGTCAAGACTGTCAAGGAGGGTATTCTGGGCCTCCATGTCGCTGGCCGGGTGACCCGGCGGGGACGA
GGCAAGCTAAACAGATCTGGCGCGCCTTAATTAACCCGGGGATCCGTCGACCTGCAGCGTACGAAGCTTC
AGCTGGCGGCCGCGTTCTATAGTGTCACCTAAATCGTATGTGTATGATACATAAGGTTATGTATTAATTG
TAGCCGCGTTCTAACGACAATATGTCCATATGGTGCACTCTCAGTACAATCTGCTCTGATGCCGCATAGT
TAAGCCAGCCCCGACACCCGCCAACACCCGCTGACGCGCCCTGACGGGCTTGTCTGCTCCCGGCATCCGC
TTACAGACAAGCTGTGACCGTCTCCGGGAGCTGCATGTGTCAGAGGTTTTCACCGTCATCACCGAAACGC
GCGAGACGAAAGGGCCTCGTGATACGCCTATTTTTATAGGTTAATGTCATGATAATAATGGTTTCTTAGA
CGTCAGGTGGCACTTTTCGGGGAAATGTGCGCGGAACCCCTATTTGTTTATTTTTCTAAATACATTCAAA
TATGTATCCGCTCATGAGACAATAACCCTGATAAATGCTTCAATAATATTGAAAAAGGAAGAGTATGAGT
ATTCAACATTTCCGTGTCGCCCTTATTCCCTTTTTTGCGGCATTTTGCCTTCCTGTTTTTGCTCACCCAG
AAACGCTGGTGAAAGTAAAAGATGCTGAAGATCAGTTGGGTGCACGAGTGGGTTACATCGAACTGGATCT
CAACAGCGGTAAGATCCTTGAGAGTTTTCGCCCCGAAGAACGTTTTCCAATGATGAGCACTTTTAAAGTT
CTGCTATGTGGCGCGGTATTATCCCGTATTGACGCCGGGCAAGAGCAACTCGGTCGCCGCATACACTATT
CTCAGAATGACTTGGTTGAGTACTCACCAGTCACAGAAAAGCATCTTACGGATGGCATGACAGTAAGAGA
ATTATGCAGTGCTGCCATAACCATGAGTGATAACACTGCGGCCAACTTACTTCTGACAACGATCGGAGGA
CCGAAGGAGCTAACCGCTTTTTTGCACAACATGGGGGATCATGTAACTCGCCTTGATCGTTGGGAACCGG
AGCTGAATGAAGCCATACCAAACGACGAGCGTGACACCACGATGCCTGTAGCAATGGCAACAACGTTGCG
CAAACTATTAACTGGCGAACTACTTACTCTAGCTTCCCGGCAACAATTAATAGACTGGATGGAGGCGGAT
AAAGTTGCAGGACCACTTCTGCGCTCGGCCCTTCCGGCTGGCTGGTTTATTGCTGATAAATCTGGAGCCG
GTGAGCGTGGGTCTCGCGGTATCATTGCAGCACTGGGGCCAGATGGTAAGCCCTCCCGTATCGTAGTTAT
CTACACGACGGGGAGTCAGGCAACTATGGATGAACGAAATAGACAGATCGCTGAGATAGGTGCCTCACTG
ATTAAGCATTGGTAACTGTCAGACCAAGTTTACTCATATATACTTTAGATTGATTTAAAACTTCATTTTT
AATTTAAAAGGATCTAGGTGAAGATCCTTTTTGATAATCTCATGACCAAAATCCCTTAACGTGAGTTTTC
GTTCCACTGAGCGTCAGACCCCGTAGAAAAGATCAAAGGATCTTC
Features (pLannotate 1.2.2; 16 found; start..end, strand, type, name):
      1..589     +  rep_origin     ori: high-copy-number ColE1/pMB1/pBR322/pUC origin of replication
    772..825     +  CDS            lacI (fragment): lac repressor; lacI; The lac repressor binds to the lac operator to inhibit transcription in E. coli. This inhibition can be relieved by adding lactose or isopropyl-β-D-thiogalactopyranoside (IPTG).
    847..865     +  promoter       T7 promoter: promoter for bacteriophage T7 RNA polymerase
    950..1663    -  CDS            10B: 10B is a fluorescent protein published in 1996, derived from Aequorea victoria.
   1727..1748    -  promoter       H1-2O2 promoter (fragment): doxycycline-inducible variant of the human H1 RNA promoter (Henriksen et al., 2007)
   2056..2435    +  enhancer       CMV enhancer: human cytomegalovirus immediate early enhancer
   2436..2639    +  promoter       CMV promoter: human cytomegalovirus (CMV) immediate early promoter
   2741..3361    +  CDS            tetR: TETR2_ECOLX - Experimental evidence at protein level: Swiss-Prot protein existence level 1. TetR is the repressor of the tetracycline resistance element; its N-terminal region forms a helix-turn-helix structure and binds DNA. Binding of tetracycline to TetR reduces the repressor affinity for the tetracycline resistance gene (tetA) promoter operator sites. From Escherichia coli.
   3374..3392    -  promoter       T7 promoter: promoter for bacteriophage T7 RNA polymerase
   3400..3555    +  CDS            lacZα (fragment): LacZα fragment of β-galactosidase; lacZ fragment
   3587..4943    -  gene           kanMX: yeast selectable marker conferring kanamycin resistance (Wach et al., 1994)
   5056..5074    -  promoter       SP6 promoter: promoter for bacteriophage SP6 RNA polymerase
   5137..5188    -  misc_feature   bom (fragment): basis of mobility region from pBR322
   5290..5325    -  CDS            rop (fragment): Rop protein, which maintains plasmids at low copy number; rop
   5420..5524    +  promoter       AmpR promoter: bla
   5525..6385    +  CDS            AmpR: β-lactamase; bla; confers resistance to ampicillin, carbenicillin, and related antibiotics
