[The description below was written by a language model from this plasmid's Addgene catalogue record and pLannotate feature annotations shown in this document.]
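Description:
pFS555 is a fission yeast promoter-replacement template built on the pFA6a-kanMX6 backbone, a standard PCR-targeting vector for yeast genome modification. It is maintained in E. coli as a high-copy plasmid through a ColE1/pUC-type origin and an ampicillin resistance gene (AmpR with its own bla promoter). Yeast integrants are selected with G418 through the kanMX cassette. The sequenced record is 6,555 nt. It also contains short backbone remnants (lacI, lacZα, rop and bom fragments) and T7 and SP6 phage promoter sites, none of which appear to contribute to the construct's function.

The payload has two parts that together form a tetracycline-regulated system. A TetR repressor coding sequence (621 bp) is driven by the CMV enhancer and promoter. On the opposite strand, a 714 bp Aequorea-derived fluorescent protein, catalogued as mECitrine and annotated by the software as the related variant "10B", sits downstream of the enotetSW4 promoter. The promoter itself is not annotated as such. The only hit in that region is a short fragment resembling a doxycycline-inducible H1 promoter, which is probably a tet operator-like sequence. In a system of this kind, TetR binds operator sites in the promoter and represses it, and tetracycline-class inducers release TetR to allow transcription.

According to the record, the plasmid is used to replace a gene's native promoter with PenotetSW4 at its endogenous locus in Schizosaccharomyces pombe, making that gene's expression tetracycline-inducible. The kanMX marker and TetR cassette lie next to the promoter, so they would presumably be integrated with it. The record does not say whether mECitrine is meant to be an N-terminal tag on the target gene or only a reporter for the promoter.
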