Addgene plasmid #242855: pFS555
Purpose: This plasmid will be used to replace the promoter of a gene with the PenotetSW4 promoter at its endogenous locus
Depositing lab: Nick Rhind. Depositing organization: University of Massachusetts, Worcester. Publication: A Tetracycline-Inducible Promoter Replacement System for Schizosaccharomyces pombe. Bashir S, Sivakumar S, Rhind N. MicroPubl Biol. 2025 Aug 21;2025:10.17912/micropub.biology.001759. doi: 10.17912/micropub.biology.001759. eCollection 2025. PubMed 40918427.
Backbone
  Vector backbone: pFA6a-kanMX6
  Backbone size w/o insert (bp): 3938
  Vector type: Yeast Expression
  Selectable markers: KanMX6 (select with G418)
Growth in bacteria
  Bacterial resistance: Ampicillin, 100 μg/mL
  Growth temperature: 37°C
  Growth strain: DH5alpha
  Copy number: High Copy
Gene/Insert 1
  Gene/Insert name: TetR
  Species: S. pombe (fission yeast)
  Insert size (bp): 621
  Promoter: CMV promoter
  Cloning method: Gibson Cloning
  Sequencing primers: 5′ unknown
Gene/Insert 2
  Gene/Insert name: mECitrine
  Species: S. pombe (fission yeast)
  Insert size (bp): 714
  Promoter: enotetSW4 promoter
  Cloning method: Gibson Cloning
  Sequencing primers: 5′ unknown
Terms and licenses: Academic/Nonprofit Terms; Industry Terms: Not Available to Industry
How to cite: pFS555 was a gift from Nick Rhind (Addgene plasmid # 242855 ; http://n2t.net/addgene:242855 ; RRID:Addgene_242855)
